Addgene plasmid #119173: pMSCV-Hygromycin-TTF-1
Purpose: Retroviral mammalian expression vector containing wt-human TTF-1 cDNA
Depositing lab: David Mu. Depositing organization: Eastern Virginia Medical School. Publication: Oncogenic cooperation and coamplification of developmental transcription factor genes in lung cancer. Kendall J, Liu Q, Bakleh A, Krasnitz A, Nguyen KC, Lakshmi B, Gerald WL, Powers S, Mu D. Proc Natl Acad Sci U S A. 2007 Oct 16;104(42):16663-8. Epub 2007 Oct 9. 10.1073/pnas.0708286104 PubMed 17925434.
Backbone
  Vector backbone: pMSCV-hygromycin
  Vector type: Mammalian Expression, Retroviral
  Selectable markers: Hygromycin
Growth in bacteria
  Bacterial resistance: Ampicillin, 100 μg/mL
  Growth temperature: 37°C
  Growth strain: NEB Stable
  Copy number: High Copy
Gene/Insert
  Gene/Insert name: NKX2-1
  Species: H. sapiens (human)
  Insert size (bp): 1116
  GenBank ID: NM_003317
  Entrez Gene: NKX2-1 (a.k.a. BCH, BHC, NK-2, NKX2.1, NKX2A, NMTC1, T/EBP, TEBP, TITF1, TTF-1, TTF1)
  Tag / fusion protein: none
  Cloning method: Restriction Enzyme; 5′ cloning site Xho I (not destroyed); 3′ cloning site Xho I (not destroyed)
  Sequencing primers: 5′ CCCTTGAACCTCCTCGTTCGACC; 3′ GAGACGTGCTACTTCCATTTGTC
Terms and licenses: Academic/Nonprofit Terms; Industry Terms: Not Available to Industry
How to cite: pMSCV-Hygromycin-TTF-1 was a gift from David Mu (Addgene plasmid # 119173 ; http://n2t.net/addgene:119173 ; RRID:Addgene_119173)
