[The description below was written by a language model from this plasmid's Addgene catalogue record and pLannotate feature annotations shown in this document.]
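Description:
pMSCV-Hygromycin-TTF-1 is a gammaretroviral mammalian expression vector built on the pMSCV-hygromycin backbone and carrying the wild-type human NKX2-1 cDNA, which encodes thyroid transcription factor 1 (TTF-1), without any tag or fusion partner. The roughly 8.1 kb plasmid is propagated in E. coli through a high-copy ColE1/pUC-type origin and selected with ampicillin via the β-lactamase gene. The remaining bacterial annotations (lac promoter and operator, and short lacI, lacZα, rop, bom and tetracycline-resistance fragments) are backbone remnants with no evident functional role. A short fragment annotated as yokD between the hygromycin gene and the 3' LTR is most likely a similar incidental match.

The proviral cassette is flanked by murine embryonic stem cell virus 5' and 3' LTRs. Downstream of the 5' LTR lie the Ψ packaging signal and a truncated gag segment lacking its start codon, which together support efficient encapsidation of the genomic RNA when gag, pol and env are supplied in trans by a packaging cell line. The NKX2-1 coding sequence of about 1.1 kb was inserted at a single XhoI site retained at both ends, and the feature table shows it in the sense orientation. No dedicated internal promoter precedes it, so it is expressed from the 5' LTR. A mouse PGK promoter then drives an independent hygromycin phosphotransferase gene, allowing selection of stably transduced mammalian cells.

The construct is intended for stable ectopic expression of TTF-1, a homeodomain transcription factor involved in thyroid and lung differentiation. The associated publication concerns coamplified developmental transcription factor genes and their oncogenic cooperation in lung cancer.
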