Features (pLannotate 1.2.2; 20 found; start..end, strand, type, name):
    579..920     +  misc_feature   MESV Ψ: packaging signal of murine embryonic stem cell virus
    987..1403    +  CDS            gag (truncated): truncated Moloney murine leukemia virus (MMLV) gag gene lacking the start codon
   1425..2537    +  CDS            NKX2-1: NKX21_HUMAN - Also known as NKX2A, TITF1, TTF1. Experimental evidence at protein level: Swiss-Prot protein existence level 1. Transcription factor that binds and activates the promoter of thyroid specific genes such as thyroglobulin, thyroperoxidase, and thyrotropin receptor. Crucial in the maintenance of the thyroid differentiation phenotype. May play a role in lung development and surfactant homeostasis. Forms a regulatory loop with GRHL2 that coordinates lung epithelial cell morphogenesis and differentiation. Activates the transcription of GNRHR and plays a role in enhancing the circadian o
   2563..3062    +  promoter       PGK promoter: mouse phosphoglycerate kinase 1 promoter
   3080..4105    +  CDS            HygR: aminoglycoside phosphotransferase from E. coli; aph(4)-Ia; confers resistance to hygromycin
   4123..4401    +  CDS            yokD (fragment): YOKD_BACSU - Experimental evidence at protein level: Swiss-Prot protein existence level 1. May contribute to antibiotic resistance. From Bacillus subtilis (strain 168).
   4463..4977    +  LTR            3' LTR: 3' long terminal repeat from murine embryonic stem cell virus
   5139..5155    -  protein_bind   lac operator: The lac repressor binds to the lac operator to inhibit transcription in E. coli. This inhibition can be relieved by adding lactose or isopropyl-β-D-thiogalactopyranoside (IPTG). lac repressor encoded by lacI
   5163..5193    -  promoter       lac promoter: promoter for the E. coli lac operon
   5208..5229    -  protein_bind   CAP binding site: CAP binding activates transcription in the presence of cAMP. E. coli catabolite activator protein
   5242..5334    -  CDS            lacI (fragment): lac repressor; lacI; The lac repressor binds to the lac operator to inhibit transcription in E. coli. This inhibition can be relieved by adding lactose or isopropyl-β-D-thiogalactopyranoside (IPTG).
   5517..6105    -  rep_origin     ori: high-copy-number ColE1/pMB1/pBR322/pUC origin of replication
   6276..7136    -  CDS            AmpR: β-lactamase; bla; confers resistance to ampicillin, carbenicillin, and related antibiotics
   7137..7241    -  promoter       AmpR promoter: bla
   7336..7371    +  CDS            rop (fragment): Rop protein, which maintains plasmids at low copy number; rop
   7473..7572    +  misc_feature   bom (fragment): basis of mobility region from pBR322
   7578..7727    -  CDS            lacZα (fragment): LacZα fragment of β-galactosidase; lacZ fragment
   7727..7928    -  CDS            TcR (fragment): tetracycline efflux protein; tet; confers resistance to tetracycline
   7929..8027    +  CDS            env (fragment): murine leukemia virus gPr80 envelope polyprotein precursor; env; proteolytically cleaved into gp70SU and p15TM subunits
   8069..515     +  LTR            5' LTR (across the origin): 5' long terminal repeat from murine embryonic stem cell virus
>Addgene plasmid #119173 | pMSCV-Hygromycin-TTF-1 | addgene full sequence | sequence record 231041 | Addgene NGS Result
TGAAAGACCCCACCTGTAGGTTTGGCAAGCTAGCTTAAGTAACGCCATTTTGCAAGGCATGGAAAATACA
TAACTGAGAATAGAGAAGTTCAGATCAAGGTTAGGAACAGAGAGACAGCAGAATATGGGCCAAACAGGAT
ATCTGTGGTAAGCAGTTCCTGCCCCGGCTCAGGGCCAAGAACAGATGGTCCCCAGATGCGGTCCCGCCCT
CAGCAGTTTCTAGAGAACCATCAGATGTTTCCAGGGTGCCCCAAGGACCTGAAATGACCCTGTGCCTTAT
TTGAACTAACCAATCAGTTCGCTTCTCGCTTCTGTTCGCGCGCTTCTGCTCCCCGAGCTCAATAAAAGAG
CCCACAACCCCTCACTCGGCGCGCCAGTCCTCCGATAGACTGCGTCGCCCGGGTACCCGTATTCCCAATA
AAGCCTCTTGCTGTTTGCATCCGAATCGTGGACTCGCTGATCCTTGGGAGGGTCTCCTCAGATTGATTGA
CTGCCCACCTCGGGGGTCTTTCATTTGGAGGTTCCACCGAGATTTGGAGACCCCTGCCCAGGGACCACCG
ACCCCCCCGCCGGGAGGTAAGCTGGCCAGCGGTCGTTTCGTGTCTGTCTCTGTCTTTGTGCGTGTTTGTG
CCGGCATCTAATGTTTGCGCCTGCGTCTGTACTAGTTAGCTAACTAGCTCTGTATCTGGCGGACCCGTGG
TGGAACTGACGAGTTCTGAACACCCGGCCGCAACCCTGGGAGACGTCCCAGGGACTTTGGGGGCCGTTTT
TGTGGCCCGACCTGAGGAAGGGAGTCGATGTGGAATCCGACCCCGTCAGGATATGTGGTTCTGGTAGGAG
ACGAGAACCTAAAACAGTTCCCGCCTCCGTCTGAATTTTTGCTTTCGGTTTGGAACCGAAGCCGCGCGTC
TTGTCTGCTGCAGCGCTGCAGCATCGTTCTGTGTTGTCTCTGTCTGACTGTGTTTCTGTATTTGTCTGAA
AATTAGGGCCAGACTGTTACCACTCCCTTAAGTTTGACCTTAGGTCACTGGAAAGATGTCGAGCGGATCG
CTCACAACCAGTCGGTAGATGTCAAGAAGAGACGTTGGGTTACCTTCTGCTCTGCAGAATGGCCAACCTT
TAACGTCGGATGGCCGCGAGACGGCACCTTTAACCGAGACCTCATCACCCAGGTTAAGATCAAGGTCTTT
TCACCTGGCCCGCATGGACACCCAGACCAGGTCCCCTACATCGTGACCTGGGAAGCCTTGGCTTTTGACC
CCCCTCCCTGGGTCAAGCCCTTTGTACACCCTAAGCCTCCGCCTCCTCTTCCTCCATCCGCCCCGTCTCT
CCCCCTTGAACCTCCTCGTTCGACCCCGCCTCGATCCTCCCTTTATCCAGCCCTCACTCCTTCTCTAGGC
GCCGGAATTAGATCTCTCGAGACCATGTCGATGAGTCCAAAGCACACGACTCCGTTCTCAGTGTCTGACA
TCTTGAGTCCCCTGGAGGAAAGCTACAAGAAAGTGGGCATGGAGGGCGGCGGCCTCGGGGCTCCGCTGGC
GGCGTACAGGCAGGGCCAGGCGGCACCGCCAACAGCGGCCATGCAGCAGCACGCCGTGGGGCACCACGGC
GCCGTCACCGCCGCCTACCACATGACGGCGGCGGGGGTGCCCCAGCTCTCGCACTCCGCCGTGGGGGGCT
ACTGCAACGGCAACCTGGGCAACATGAGCGAGCTGCCGCCGTACCAGGACACCATGAGGAACAGCGCCTC
TGGCCCCGGATGGTACGGCGCCAACCCAGACCCGCGCTTCCCCGCCATCTCCCGCTTCATGGGCCCGGCG
AGCGGCATGAACATGAGCGGCATGGGCGGCCTGGGCTCGCTGGGGGACGTGAGCAAGAACATGGCCCCGC
TGCCAAGCGCGCCGCGCAGGAAGCGCCGGGTGCTCTTCTCGCAGGCGCAGGTGTACGAGCTGGAGCGACG
CTTCAAGCAACAGAAGTACCTGTCGGCGCCGGAGCGCGAGCACCTGGCCAGCATGATCCACCTGACGCCC
ACGCAGGTCAAGATCTGGTTCCAGAACCACCGCTACAAAATGAAGCGCCAGGCCAAGGACAAGGCGGCGC
AGCAGCAACTGCAGCAGGACAGCGGCGGCGGCGGGGGCGGCGGGGGCACCGGGTGCCCGCAGCAGCAACA
GGCTCAGCAGCAGTCGCCGCGACGCGTGGCGGTGCCGGTCCTGGTGAAAGACGGCAAACCGTGCCAGGCG
GGTGCCCCCGCGCCGGGCGCCGCCAGCCTACAAGGCCACGCGCAGCAGCAGGCGCAGCACCAGGCGCAGG
CCGCGCAGGCGGCGGCAGCGGCCATCTCCGTGGGCAGCGGTGGCGCCGGCCTTGGCGCACACCCGGGCCA
CCAGCCAGGCAGCGCAGGCCAGTCTCCGGACCTGGCGCACCACGCCGCCAGCCCCGCGGCGCTGCAGGGC
CAGGTATCCAGCCTGTCCCACCTGAACTCCTCGGGCTCGGACTACGGCACCATGTCCTGCTCCACCTTGC
TATACGGTCGGACCTGGTGACTCGAGGTTAACGAATTCTACCGGGTAGGGGAGGCGCTTTTCCCAAGGCA
GTCTGGAGCATGCGCTTTAGCAGCCCCGCTGGGCACTTGGCGCTACACAAGTGGCCTCTGGCCTCGCACA
CATTCCACATCCACCGGTAGGCGCCAACCGGCTCCGTTCTTTGGTGGCCCCTTCGCGCCACCTTCTACTC
CTCCCCTAGTCAGGAAGTTCCCCCCCGCCCCGCAGCTCGCGTCGTGCAGGACGTGACAAATGGAAGTAGC
ACGTCTCACTAGTCTCGTGCAGATGGACAGCACCGCTGAGCAATGGAAGCGGGTAGGCCTTTGGGGCAGC
GGCCAATAGCAGCTTTGCTCCTTCGCTTTCTGGGCTCAGAGGCTGGGAAGGGGTGGGTCCGGGGGCGGGC
TCAGGGGCGGGCTCAGGGGCGGGGCGGGCGCCCGAAGGTCCTCCGGAGGCCCGGCATTCTGCACGCTTCA
AAAGCGCACGTCTGCCGCGCTGTTCTCCTCTTCCTCATCTCCGGGCCTTTCGACCTGCATCCCGCCACCA
TGAAAAAGCCTGAACTCACCGCGACGTCTGTCGAGAAGTTTCTGATCGAAAAGTTCGACAGCGTCTCCGA
CCTGATGCAGCTCTCGGAGGGCGAAGAATCTCGTGCTTTCAGCTTCGATGTAGGAGGGCGTGGATATGTC
CTGCGGGTAAATAGCTGCGCCGATGGTTTCTACAAAGATCGTTATGTTTATCGGCACTTTGCATCGGCCG
CGCTCCCGATTCCGGAAGTGCTTGACATTGGGGAATTCAGCGAGAGCCTGACCTATTGCATCTCCCGCCG
TGCACAGGGTGTCACGTTGCAAGACCTGCCTGAAACCGAACTGCCCGCTGTTCTGCAGCCGGTCGCGGAG
GCCATGGATGCGATCGCTGCGGCCGATCTTAGCCAGACGAGCGGGTTCGGCCCATTCGGACCGCAAGGAA
TCGGTCAATACACTACATGGCGTGATTTCATATGCGCGATTGCTGATCCCCATGTGTATCACTGGCAAAC
TGTGATGGACGACACCGTCAGTGCGTCCGTCGCGCAGGCTCTCGATGAGCTGATGCTTTGGGCCGAGGAC
TGCCCCGAAGTCCGGCACCTCGTGCACGCGGATTTCGGCTCCAACAATGTCCTGACGGACAATGGCCGCA
TAACAGCGGTCATTGACTGGAGCGAGGCGATGTTCGGGGATTCCCAATACGAGGTCGCCAACATCTTCTT
CTGGAGGCCGTGGTTGGCTTGTATGGAGCAGCAGACGCGCTACTTCGAGCGGAGGCATCCGGAGCTTGCA
GGATCGCCGCGGCTCCGGGCGTATATGCTCCGCATTGGTCTTGACCAACTCTATCAGAGCTTGGTTGACG
GCAATTTCGATGATGCAGCTTGGGCGCAGGGTCGATGCGACGCAATCGTCCGATCCGGAGCCGGGACTGT
CGGGCGTACACAAATCGCCCGCAGAAGCGCGGCCGTCTGGACCGATGGCTGTGTAGAAGTACTCGCCGAT
AGTGGAAACCGACGCCCCAGCACTCGTCCGAGGGCAAAGGAATAGAGTAGATGCCGACCGAACAAGAGCT
GATTTCGAGAACGCCTCAGCCAGCAACTCGCGCGAGCCTAGCAAGGCAAATGCGAGAGAACGGCCTTACG
CTTGGTGGCACAGTTCTCGTCCACAGTTCGCTAAGCTCGCTCGGCTGGGTCGCGGGAGGGCCGGTCGCAG
TGATTCAGGCCCTTCTGGATTGTGTTGGTCCCCAGGGCACGATTGTCATGCCCACGCACTCGGGTGATCT
GACTGATCCCGCAGATTGGAGATCGCCGCCCGTGCCTGCCGATTGGGTGCAGATCCGTCGACCTGCAGCC
AAGCTTATCGATAAAATAAAAGATTTTATTTAGTCTCCAGAAAAAGGGGGGAATGAAAGACCCCACCTGT
AGGTTTGGCAAGCTAGCTTAAGTAACGCCATTTTGCAAGGCATGGAAAATACATAACTGAGAATAGAGAA
GTTCAGATCAAGGTTAGGAACAGAGAGACAGCAGAATATGGGCCAAACAGGATATCTGTGGTAAGCAGTT
CCTGCCCCGGCTCAGGGCCAAGAACAGATGGTCCCCAGATGCGGTCCCGCCCTCAGCAGTTTCTAGAGAA
CCATCAGATGTTTCCAGGGTGCCCCAAGGACCTGAAATGACCCTGTGCCTTATTTGAACTAACCAATCAG
TTCGCTTCTCGCTTCTGTTCGCGCGCTTCTGCTCCCCGAGCTCAATAAAAGAGCCCACAACCCCTCACTC
GGCGCGCCAGTCCTCCGATAGACTGCGTCGCCCGGGTACCCGTGTATCCAATAAACCCTCTTGCAGTTGC
ATCCGACTTGTGGTCTCGCTGTTCCTTGGGAGGGTCTCCTCTGAGTGATTGACTACCCGTCAGCGGGGGT
CTTTCATGGGTAACAGTTTCTTGAAGTTGGAGAACAACATTCTGAGGGTAGGAGTCGAATATTAAGTAAT
CCTGACTCAATTAGCCACTGTTTTGAATCCACATACTCCAATACTCCTGAAATAGTTCATTATGGACAGC
GCAGAAAGAGCTGGGGAGAATTGTGAAATTGTTATCCGCTCACAATTCCACACAACATACGAGCCGGAAG
CATAAAGTGTAAAGCCTGGGGTGCCTAATGAGTGAGCTAACTCACATTAATTGCGTTGCGCTCACTGCCC
GCTTTCCAGTCGGGAAACCTGTCGTGCCAGCTGCATTAATGAATCGGCCAACGCGCGGGGAGAGGCGGTT
TGCGTATTGGGCGCTCTTCCGCTTCCTCGCTCACTGACTCGCTGCGCTCGGTCGTTCGGCTGCGGCGAGC
GGTATCAGCTCACTCAAAGGCGGTAATACGGTTATCCACAGAATCAGGGGATAACGCAGGAAAGAACATG
TGAGCAAAAGGCCAGCAAAAGGCCAGGAACCGTAAAAAGGCCGCGTTGCTGGCGTTTTTCCATAGGCTCC
GCCCCCCTGACGAGCATCACAAAAATCGACGCTCAAGTCAGAGGTGGCGAAACCCGACAGGACTATAAAG
ATACCAGGCGTTTCCCCCTGGAAGCTCCCTCGTGCGCTCTCCTGTTCCGACCCTGCCGCTTACCGGATAC
CTGTCCGCCTTTCTCCCTTCGGGAAGCGTGGCGCTTTCTCATAGCTCACGCTGTAGGTATCTCAGTTCGG
TGTAGGTCGTTCGCTCCAAGCTGGGCTGTGTGCACGAACCCCCCGTTCAGCCCGACCGCTGCGCCTTATC
CGGTAACTATCGTCTTGAGTCCAACCCGGTAAGACACGACTTATCGCCACTGGCAGCAGCCACTGGTAAC
AGGATTAGCAGAGCGAGGTATGTAGGCGGTGCTACAGAGTTCTTGAAGTGGTGGCCTAACTACGGCTACA
CTAGAAGAACAGTATTTGGTATCTGCGCTCTGCTGAAGCCAGTTACCTTCGGAAAAAGAGTTGGTAGCTC
TTGATCCGGCAAACAAACCACCGCTGGTAGCGGTGGTTTTTTTGTTTGCAAGCAGCAGATTACGCGCAGA
AAAAAAGGATCTCAAGAAGATCCTTTGATCTTTTCTACGGGGTCTGACGCTCAGTGGAACGAAAACTCAC
GTTAAGGGATTTTGGTCATGAGATTATCAAAAAGGATCTTCACCTAGATCCTTTTAAATTAAAAATGAAG
TTTTAAATCAATCTAAAGTATATATGAGTAAACTTGGTCTGACAGTTACCAATGCTTAATCAGTGAGGCA
CCTATCTCAGCGATCTGTCTATTTCGTTCATCCATAGTTGCCTGACTCCCCGTCGTGTAGATAACTACGA
TACGGGAGGGCTTACCATCTGGCCCCAGTGCTGCAATGATACCGCGAGACCCACGCTCACCGGCTCCAGA
TTTATCAGCAATAAACCAGCCAGCCGGAAGGGCCGAGCGCAGAAGTGGTCCTGCAACTTTATCCGCCTCC
ATCCAGTCTATTAATTGTTGCCGGGAAGCTAGAGTAAGTAGTTCGCCAGTTAATAGTTTGCGCAACGTTG
TTGCCATTGCTACAGGCATCGTGGTGTCACGCTCGTCGTTTGGTATGGCTTCATTCAGCTCCGGTTCCCA
ACGATCAAGGCGAGTTACATGATCCCCCATGTTGTGCAAAAAAGCGGTTAGCTCCTTCGGTCCTCCGATC
GTTGTCAGAAGTAAGTTGGCCGCAGTGTTATCACTCATGGTTATGGCAGCACTGCATAATTCTCTTACTG
TCATGCCATCCGTAAGATGCTTTTCTGTGACTGGTGAGTACTCAACCAAGTCATTCTGAGAATAGTGTAT
GCGGCGACCGAGTTGCTCTTGCCCGGCGTCAATACGGGATAATACCGCGCCACATAGCAGAACTTTAAAA
GTGCTCATCATTGGAAAACGTTCTTCGGGGCGAAAACTCTCAAGGATCTTACCGCTGTTGAGATCCAGTT
CGATGTAACCCACTCGTGCACCCAACTGATCTTCAGCATCTTTTACTTTCACCAGCGTTTCTGGGTGAGC
AAAAACAGGAAGGCAAAATGCCGCAAAAAAGGGAATAAGGGCGACACGGAAATGTTGAATACTCATACTC
TTCCTTTTTCAATATTATTGAAGCATTTATCAGGGTTATTGTCTCATGAGCGGATACATATTTGAATGTA
TTTAGAAAAATAAACAAATAGGGGTTCCGCGCACATTTCCCCGAAAAGTGCCACCTGACGTCTAAGAAAC
CATTATTATCATGACATTAACCTATAAAAATAGGCGTATCACGAGGCCCTTTCGTCTCGCGCGTTTCGGT
GATGACGGTGAAAACCTCTGACACATGCAGCTCCCGGAGACGGTCACAGCTTGTCTGTAAGCGGATGCCG
GGAGCAGACAAGCCCGTCAGGGCGCGTCAGCGGGTGTTGGCGGGTGTCGGGGCTGGCTTAACTATGCGGC
ATCAGAGCAGATTGTACTGAGAGTGCACCATATGCGGTGTGAAATACCGCACAGATGCGTAAGGAGAAAA
TACCGCATCAGGCGCCATTCGCCATTCAGGCTGCGCAACTGTTGGGAAGGGCGATCGGTGCGGGCCTCTT
CGCTATTACGCCAGCTGGCGAAAGGGGGATGTGCTGCAAGGCGATTAAGTTGGGTAACGCCAGGGTTTTC
CCAGTCACGACGTTGTAAAACGACGGCGCAAGGAATGGTGCATGCAAGGAGATGGCGCCCAACAGTCCCC
CGGCCACGGGGCCTGCCACCATACCCACGCCGAAACAAGCGCTCATGAGCCCGAAGTGGCGAGCCCGATC
TTCCCCATCGGTGATGTCGGCGATATAGGCGCCAGCAACCGCACCTGTGGCGCCGGTGATGCCGGCCACG
ATGCGTCCGGCGTAGAGGCGATTAGTCCAATTTGTTAAAGACAGGATATCAGTGGTCCAGGCTCTAGTTT
TGACTCAACAATATCACCAGCTGAAGCCTATAGAGTACGAGCCATAGATAAAATAAAAGATTTTATTTAG
TCTCCAGAAAAAGGGGGGAA
