>Addgene plasmid #119173 | pMSCV-Hygromycin-TTF-1 | depositor partial sequence | sequence record 225372 | the human TTF-1 insert
ATGTCGATGAGTCCAAAGCACACGACTCCGTTCTCAGTGTCTGACATCTTGAGTCCCCTGGAGGAAAGCT
ACAAGAAAGTGGGCATGGAGGGCGGCGGCCTCGGGGCTCCGCTGGCGGCGTACAGGCAGGGCCAGGCGGC
ACCGCCAACAGCGGCCATGCAGCAGCACGCCGTGGGGCACCACGGCGCCGTCACCGCCGCCTACCACATG
ACGGCGGCGGGGGTGCCCCAGCTCTCGCACTCCGCCGTGGGGGGCTACTGCAACGGCAACCTGGGCAACA
TGAGCGAGCTGCCGCCGTACCAGGACACCATGAGGAACAGCGCCTCTGGCCCCGGATGGTACGGCGCCAA
CCCAGACCCGCGCTTCCCCGCCATCTCCCGCTTCATGGGCCCGGCGAGCGGCATGAACATGAGCGGCATG
GGCGGCCTGGGCTCGCTGGGGGACGTGAGCAAGAACATGGCCCCGCTGCCAAGCGCGCCGCGCAGGAAGC
GCCGGGTGCTCTTCTCGCAGGCGCAGGTGTACGAGCTGGAGCGACGCTTCAAGCAACAGAAGTACCTGTC
GGCGCCGGAGCGCGAGCACCTGGCCAGCATGATCCACCTGACGCCCACGCAGGTCAAGATCTGGTTCCAG
AACCACCGCTACAAAATGAAGCGCCAGGCCAAGGACAAGGCGGCGCAGCAGCAACTGCAGCAGGACAGCG
GCGGCGGCGGGGGCGGCGGGGGCACCGGGTGCCCGCAGCAGCAACAGGCTCAGCAGCAGTCGCCGCGACG
CGTGGCGGTGCCGGTCCTGGTGAAAGACGGCAAACCGTGCCAGGCGGGTGCCCCCGCGCCGGGCGCCGCC
AGCCTACAAGGCCACGCGCAGCAGCAGGCGCAGCACCAGGCGCAGGCCGCGCAGGCGGCGGCAGCGGCCA
TCTCCGTGGGCAGCGGTGGCGCCGGCCTTGGCGCACACCCGGGCCACCAGCCAGGCAGCGCAGGCCAGTC
TCCGGACCTGGCGCACCACGCCGCCAGCCCCGCGGCGCTGCAGGGCCAGGTATCCAGCCTGTCCCACCTG
AACTCCTCGGGCTCGGACTACGGCACCATGTCCTGCTCCACCTTGCTATACGGTCGGACCTGGTGA
